>Addgene plasmid #53365 | pCB116 | addgene partial sequence | sequence record 84509 | M13pUC-Rev 5'-AGCGGATAACAATTTCACACAGG-3'
AGCGCGCAATTAACCCTCACTAAAGGGAACAAAAGCTGGAGCTCTAGTACGGATTAGAAGCCGCCGAGCG
GGTGACAGCCCTCCGAAGGAAGACTCTCCTCCGTGCGTCCTCGTCTTCACCGGTCGCGTTCCTGAAACGC
AGATGTGCCTCGCGCCGCACTGCTCCGAACAATAAAGATTCTACAATACTAGCTTTTATGGTTATGAAGA
GGAAAAATTGGCAGTAACCTGGCCCCACAAACCTTCAAATGAACGAATCAAATTAACAACCATAGGATGA
TAATGCGATTAGTTTTTTAGCCTTATTTCTGGGGTAATTAATCAGCGAAGCGATGATTTTTGATCTATTA
ACAGATATATAAATGCAAAAACTGCATAACCACTTTAACTAATACTTTCAACATTTTCGGTTTGTATTAC
TTCTTATTCAAATGTAATAAAAGTATCAACAAAAAATTGTTAATATACCTCTATACTTTAACGTCAAGGA
GAAAAAACCCCGGATTCTAGAACTAGTGGATCCGAATAGTTACATTCGAAGATGAATTATAACTGCGAAA
TACAAAACAGGAACAGTAAGAATGTTGACAATCAAGTCAGTCTACCCCCTATCCAAGTTCTATTTAACTC
CATAGAAAAACGGAGTATGCCCGAGTTGGCATTTTCGAACATAGAATACTCGCATGGGAACCTTCGGTCT
AGTACCGAGGAACAAAACTATCCTGCGCCTGTGTTACTTCCACAGCATCATTCGATTGCGTATCCCGCAA
TTAATTCTGGCGGTACTAGTACTACTGCTACTCCTACTGCTTCTACAGTTGAAACGTCCAAGACGAGTAG
CAGTGCTATGGATACACAATCTCAATATGGCAGTTCAAAGAAGTCAAAATCGGCGTCCGATGATGCAAAG
CCCTGCTAC
