>Addgene plasmid #53365 | pCB116 | addgene partial sequence | sequence record 86598 | M13pUC-Fwd 5'-CCCAGTCACGACGTTGTAAAACG-3'
CGACTCACTATAGGGCGAATTGGGTACCGGCCGCAAATTAAAGCCTTCGAGCGTCCCAAAACCTTCTCAA
GCAAGGTTTTCAGTATAATGTTACATGCGTACACGCGTCTGTACAGAAAAAAAAGAAAAATTTGAAATAT
AAATAACGTTCTTAATACTAACATAACTATAAAAAAATAAATAGGGACCTAGACTTCAGGTTGTCTAACT
CCTTCCTTTTCGGTTAGAGCGGATGTGGGGGGAGGGCGTGAATGTAAGCGTGACATAACTAATTACATGA
CTCGAGGTCGACGGTATCGATAAGCTTGATATCGAATTCTCATTTATCATCATCGTCTTTGTAATCATTC
ATATCAGGGTTGGATAGCTTTTTCAATTCTTCCAGCCTATCAATTAGTTTTTTACGGCGTGTAACGGGGG
CATGAGCAAATCTCTTGGATAATTCATAATCCGTGGAGCAGGTTGACGTAGCATCGTACATAGTATTATT
TGTGGCAGATAATGTGTTATGATATGCTGAGACGTTTTGAACTCGTTCCACTGGGGTATTATTCGCGTTG
TCATTAGGAATTGAGTTTACCAGGGTATAGTAATCACTAAATATTTTGCGTCTTCTCACATTTATGAACC
AATTAGAAAGTTGAATCTTGGTTAGCCCAGTTTTGATTAACAACTCCCTCTTTTCTTGTTGAGTTGGGTA
GGGGTTATTCAGGTGGTTCAGCAACCAAGTATTCAGTATCTGCACTGTTTCCTTTGGCAGGTTAGACCTC
CTGCCCGAATTTTGCTTCCTCCTTGATTTAGATTCTACAAAATCCGAAAATGGCCTGTTGTATTGTGCCC
CCGCATCCTTTTCCTTATTGATTATTTCATATATTGGGGCGGA
