[The description below was written by a language model from this plasmid's Addgene catalogue record.]
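Description:
pCB116 is a yeast expression plasmid built on the pRS416 backbone, a member of the pRS shuttle-vector series that is generally known as a low-copy centromeric (CEN/ARS) vector in Saccharomyces cerevisiae. The record lists URA3 as the yeast selectable marker, allowing maintenance in ura3 auxotrophic strains, and ampicillin resistance for selection in E. coli, where the plasmid is described as high copy. No feature table accompanies the entry, so the exact layout of origins and other backbone elements is not documented here beyond what the backbone name implies.

The payload is the S. cerevisiae CUP9 gene (systematic name YPL177C), an insert of about 940 bp cloned between BamHI and EcoRI sites that were both preserved. It carries a FLAG epitope at the C terminus of the protein and is placed under the GAL1 promoter, which is strongly induced by galactose and repressed by glucose. This gives carbon-source control over Cup9p-FLAG production. The epitope tag allows the protein to be detected or immunoprecipitated with anti-FLAG antibodies without needing a Cup9p-specific reagent.

The stated purpose is simply to express Cup9p-FLAG from the GAL1 promoter. The associated publication concerns control of peptide import by the N-end rule pathway through degradation of a transcriptional repressor, so a tagged, inducible Cup9p construct of this kind fits experiments that follow the protein's abundance and turnover in yeast, although the record does not spell out specific assays. A transcriptional terminator is not mentioned in the entry.
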