Addgene plasmid #53365: pCB116
Purpose: To express Cup9p‐FLAG from the PGAL1 promoter
Depositing lab: Alexander Varshavsky. Depositing organization: California Institute of Technology. Publication: The N-end rule pathway controls the import of peptides through degradation of a transcriptional repressor. Byrd C, Turner GC, Varshavsky A. EMBO J. 1998 Jan 2. 17(1):269-77. 10.1093/emboj/17.1.269 PubMed 9427760.
Backbone
  Vector backbone: pRS416
  Backbone size w/o insert (bp): 5580
  Vector type: Yeast Expression
  Selectable markers: URA3
Growth in bacteria
  Bacterial resistance: Ampicillin, 100 μg/mL
  Growth temperature: 37°C
  Growth strain: DH5alpha
  Copy number: High Copy
Gene/Insert
  Gene/Insert name: Cup9 (alt name: YPL177C)
  Species: S. cerevisiae (budding yeast)
  Insert size (bp): 940
  GenBank ID: 855926
  Entrez Gene: CUP9 (a.k.a. YPL177C)
  Promoter: GAL1
  Tag / fusion protein: Flag (C terminal on insert)
  Cloning method: Restriction Enzyme; 5′ cloning site BamHI (not destroyed); 3′ cloning site EcoRI (not destroyed)
  Sequencing primers: 5′ M13rev; 3′ M13pUC-Fwd
Terms and licenses: Academic/Nonprofit Terms; Industry Terms: Not Available to Industry
How to cite: pCB116 was a gift from Alexander Varshavsky (Addgene plasmid # 53365 ; http://n2t.net/addgene:53365 ; RRID:Addgene_53365)
